Addgene plasmid #26355: pWZL Sox2 R74P
Depositing lab: Matthew Meyerson. Depositing organization: Dana-Farber Cancer Institute. Publication: SOX2 is an amplified lineage-survival oncogene in lung and esophageal squamous cell carcinomas. Bass AJ, Watanabe H, Mermel CH, Yu S, Perner S, Verhaak RG, Kim SY, Wardwell L, Tamayo P, Gat-Viks I, Ramos AH, Woo MS, Weir BA, Getz G, Beroukhim R, O'Kelly M, Dutt A, Rozenblatt-Rosen O, Dziunycz P, Komisarof J, Chirieac LR, Lafargue CJ, Scheble V, Wilbertz T, Ma C, Rao S, Nakagawa H, Stairs DB, Lin L, Giordano TJ, Wagner P, Minna JD, Gazdar AF, Zhu CQ, Brose MS, Cecconello I, Jr UR, Marie SK, Dahl O, Shivdasani RA, Tsao MS, Rubin MA, Wong KK, Regev A, Hahn WC, Beer DG, Rustgi AK, Meyerson M. Nat Genet. 2009 Nov . 41(11):1238-42. 10.1038/ng.465 PubMed 19801978.
Backbone
  Vector backbone: pWZL Blast
  Vector type: Mammalian Expression, Retroviral
  Selectable markers: Blasticidin
Growth in bacteria
  Bacterial resistance: Ampicillin, 100 μg/mL
  Growth temperature: 37°C
  Growth strain: DH5alpha
  Copy number: Unknown
Gene/Insert
  Gene/Insert name: Sox2
  Species: H. sapiens (human)
  Mutation: R74P
  Entrez Gene: SOX2 (a.k.a. ANOP3, MCOPS3)
  Cloning method: Restriction Enzyme
  Sequencing primers: 5′ pBABE-5
Terms and licenses: Academic/Nonprofit Terms; Industry Terms: Not Available to Industry
How to cite: pWZL Sox2 R74P was a gift from Matthew Meyerson (Addgene plasmid # 26355 ; http://n2t.net/addgene:26355 ; RRID:Addgene_26355)
