[The description below was written by a language model from this plasmid's Addgene catalogue record.]
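Description:
pWZL Sox2 R74P is a retroviral mammalian expression plasmid built on the pWZL Blast backbone and carrying human SOX2 with an arginine-to-proline substitution at residue 74 (R74P). It is propagated in E. coli under ampicillin selection; the copy number is recorded as unknown and the bacterial origin of replication is not described. No feature table accompanies the entry, so the exact arrangement of elements cannot be confirmed from the record. In general, pWZL-type vectors are Moloney murine leukemia virus-derived constructs in which the long terminal repeats flank a packaging signal and the cargo. The 5′ LTR drives transcription of the insert, and the drug-resistance gene is usually expressed from the same transcript through an internal ribosome entry site. The record does not explicitly state the promoter, and it lists no epitope tags or reporters.

When introduced into a packaging cell line that supplies the viral structural and enzymatic proteins in trans, a plasmid of this kind yields replication-defective retroviral particles that integrate the SOX2 R74P cassette into dividing target cells. Stably transduced populations can then be selected with blasticidin, the mammalian marker listed for this vector.

The construct comes from a study identifying SOX2 as an amplified lineage-survival oncogene in lung and esophageal squamous cell carcinomas. Residue 74 lies within the HMG DNA-binding domain of SOX2, so the mutant would plausibly serve as a functionally impaired comparator to wild-type SOX2 in stable overexpression experiments. The record itself does not state the mutation's functional effect or its intended purpose. The insert was cloned by restriction enzyme methods.
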