>Addgene plasmid #26355 | pWZL Sox2 R74P | addgene partial sequence | sequence record 32514 | 26355 with pBABE-5
CAGATTCACTCGAGATACGTAAAACAATTGAAGATCTAGTCGAGACAAGTTTGTACAAAAAAGTTGGCAT
GTACAACATGATGGAGACGGAGCTGAAGCCGCCGGGCCCGCAGCAAACTTCGGGGGGCGGCGGCGGCAAC
TCCACCGCGGCGGCGGCCGGCGGCAACCAGAAAAACAGCCCGGACCGCGTCAAGCGGCCCATGAATGCCT
TCATGGTGTGGTCCCGCGGGCAGCGGCGCAAGATGGCCCAGGAGAACCCCAAGATGCACAACTCGGAGAT
CAGCAAGCCCCTGGGCGCCGAGTGGAAACTTTTGTCGGAGACGGAGAAGCGGCCGTTCATCGACGAGGCT
AAGCGGCTGCGAGCGCTGCACATGAAGGAGCACCCGGATTATAAATACCGGCCCC
